Addgene plasmid #132640: pMini-CAAGs::RFP-DR48
Purpose: Fluorescent reporter to quantify elicitation of the strand annealing mediated repair pathway
Depositing lab: Stephen Ekker. Publication: Expanding the CRISPR Toolbox with ErCas12a in Zebrafish and Human Cells. Wierson WA, Simone BW, WareJoncas Z, Mann C, Welker JM, Kar B, Emch MJ, Friedberg I, Gendron WAC, Barry MA, Clark KJ, Dobbs DL, McGrail MA, Ekker SC, Essner JJ. CRISPR J. 2019 Dec;2(6):417-433. doi: 10.1089/crispr.2019.0026. Epub 2019 Nov 19. PubMed 31742435.
Backbone
  Vector backbone: pkTol2C-EGFP
  Backbone manufacturer: Karl Clark
  Backbone size w/o insert (bp): 3711
  Total vector size (bp): 4529
  Modifications to backbone: Removed EGFP Inserted mRFP Inserted Kozak Sequence
  Vector type: Mammalian Expression
Growth in bacteria
  Bacterial resistance: Kanamycin, 50 μg/mL
  Growth temperature: 37°C
  Growth strain: DH5alpha
  Copy number: High Copy
Gene/Insert
  Gene/Insert name: mRFP (alt names: monomeric derviavtive of Red Fluorescent Protein; RFP)
  Species: Entacmaea quadricolor
  Insert size (bp): 804
  Mutation: Contains a 92bp insertion interrupting the open reading frame
  Promoter: Chicken B-actin
  Cloning method: Restriction Enzyme; 5′ cloning site XhoI (destroyed during cloning); 3′ cloning site BglII (not destroyed)
  Sequencing primers: 5′ gcaacgtgctggttattgtg; 3′ aaaAGATCTtcaattaagtttgtgccccagt
Resource information
  A portion of this plasmid was derived from a plasmid made by: The broken RFP insert was derived from Jeff Essner's lab at Iowa State who is the co-corresponding author on the manuscript this construct is from. The broken RFP was used to establish a stable transgenic zebrafish line and the broken RFP was adapted for this plasmid such that it can be used in cell systems.
Terms and licenses: Academic/Nonprofit Terms; Industry Terms: Not Available to Industry
Depositor comments: This construct contains Tol2 ITRs and can be used to establish a stable cell line via Tol2 transposition.
How to cite: pMini-CAAGs::RFP-DR48 was a gift from Stephen Ekker (Addgene plasmid # 132640 ; http://n2t.net/addgene:132640 ; RRID:Addgene_132640)
