[The description below was written by a language model from this plasmid's Addgene catalogue record and pLannotate feature annotations shown in this document.]
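Description:
pMini-CAAGs::RFP-DR48 is a 4.5 kb mammalian expression plasmid built on the pkTol2C-EGFP miniTol2 backbone, from which EGFP was removed and replaced with a Kozak sequence and an interrupted red fluorescent protein gene. It is propagated in E. coli as a high-copy plasmid through a ColE1/pUC-type origin and is selected with kanamycin via an aph(3')-Ia cassette. The depositor notes that the plasmid carries Tol2 inverted terminal repeats, so the reporter cassette can be integrated by Tol2 transposition to make stable cell lines. These repeats were not picked up in the automated feature table, which does show T7 and T3 promoters on either side of the cassette region.

The payload is driven by a CAG-type promoter: the CMV immediate-early enhancer joined to the chicken β-actin promoter, followed by hybrid intron and rabbit β-globin intron/exon fragments, with a rabbit β-globin polyadenylation signal downstream. The coding sequence is recorded as mRFP and annotated as TagRFP, a monomeric derivative of the Entacmaea quadricolor protein. It appears as two separate fragments because a 92 bp insertion disrupts the open reading frame, so the intact plasmid should not yield functional fluorescent protein. The record does not spell out the design, but the name "DR48" suggests 48 bp direct repeats flanking the interruption. In such a design, a nuclease-induced break there could be repaired by annealing of the repeats, restoring the reading frame and red fluorescence.

The stated purpose is to quantify engagement of the strand annealing-mediated repair pathway. The broken RFP was adapted from a zebrafish transgenic reporter for use in cultured cells, in work evaluating the ErCas12a nuclease.
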