Features (pLannotate 1.2.2; 12 found; start..end, strand, type, name):
    232..250     -  promoter       T7 promoter: promoter for bacteriophage T7 RNA polymerase
    336..639     +  enhancer       CMV enhancer: human cytomegalovirus immediate early enhancer
    641..916     +  promoter       chicken β-actin promoter: No description available
    917..1052    +  intron         hybrid intron (fragment): hybrid between chicken β-actin (CBA) and minute virus of mice (MMV) introns (Gray et al., 2011)
   1124..1164    +  intron         β-globin intron (fragment): intron from rabbit β-globin gene
   1162..1233    +  CDS            HBB (fragment): HBB_LEPEU - Experimental evidence at protein level: Swiss-Prot protein existence level 1. Involved in oxygen transport from the lung to the various peripheral tissues. From Lepus europaeus (European hare).
   1233..1615    +  CDS            TagRFP (fragment): monomeric derivative of red fluorescent protein from Entacmaea quadricolor (Merzlyak et al., 2007) mammalian codon-optimized
   1659..2036    +  CDS            TagRFP (fragment): monomeric derivative of red fluorescent protein from Entacmaea quadricolor (Merzlyak et al., 2007) mammalian codon-optimized
   2105..2160    +  polyA_signal   β-globin poly(A) signal: rabbit β-globin polyadenylation signal (Gil and Proudfoot, 1987)
   2521..2539    +  promoter       T3 promoter: promoter for bacteriophage T3 RNA polymerase
   2934..3522    -  rep_origin     ori: high-copy-number ColE1/pMB1/pBR322/pUC origin of replication
   3665..4474    -  CDS            KanR: aminoglycoside phosphotransferase; aph(3')-Ia; confers resistance to kanamycin in bacteria or G418 (Geneticin®) in eukaryotes
>Addgene plasmid #132640 | pMini-CAAGs::RFP-DR48 | depositor full sequence | sequence record 254798 | Theoretical assembly based on backbone
GCTGGATCCCAGAGGTGTAAAGTACTTGAGTAATTTTACTTGATTACTGTACTTAAGTATTATTTTTGGG
GATTTTTACTTTACTTGAGTACAATTAAAAATCAATACTTTTACTTTTACTTAATTACATTTTTTTAGAA
AAAAAAGTACTTTTTACTCCTTACAATTTTATTTACAGTCAAAAAGTACTTATTTTTTGGAGATCACTTC
ATTCTATTTTCCCTTGGTCTCCCTATAGTGAGTCGTATTAGATCCCGGGATTACTAGTTTAAACCTAGTT
ATTAATAGTAATCAATTACGGGGTCATTAGTTCATAGCCCATATATGGAGTTCCGCGTTACATAACTTAC
GGTAAATGGCCCGCCTGGCTGACCGCCCAACGACCCCCGCCCATTGACGTCAATAATGACGTATGTTCCC
ATAGTAACGCCAATAGGGACTTTCCATTGACGTCAATGGGTGGAGTATTTACGGTAAACTGCCCACTTGG
CAGTACATCAAGTGTATCATATGCCAAGTACGCCCCCTATTGACGTCAATGACGGTAAATGGCCCGCCTG
GCATTATGCCCAGTACATGACCTTATGGGACTTTCCTACTTGGCAGTACATCTACGTATTAGTCATCGCT
ATTACCATGGTCGAGGTGAGCCCCACGTTCTGCTTCACTCTCCCCATCTCCCCCCCCTCCCCACCCCCAA
TTTTGTATTTATTTATTTTTTAATTATTTTGTGCAGCGATGGGGGCGGGGGGGGGGGGGGCGCGCGCCAG
GCGGGGCGGGGCGGGGCGAGGGGCGGGGCGGGGCGAGGCGGAGAGGTGCGGCGGCAGCCAATCAGAGCGG
CGCGCTCCGAAAGTTTCCTTTTATGGCGAGGCGGCGGCGGCGGCGGCCCTATAAAAAGCGAAGCGCGCGG
CGGGCGGGAGTCGCTGCGCGCTGCCTTCGCCCCGTGCCCCGCTCCGCCGCCGCCTCGCGCCGCCCGCCCC
GGCTCTGACTGACCGCGTTACTCCCACAGGTGAGCGGGCGGGACGGCCCTTCTCCTCCGGGCTGTAATTA
GCGCTTGGTTTAATGACGGCTTGTTTCTTTTCTGTGGCTGCGTGAAAGCCTTGAGGGGCTCCGGGAGCTA
GAGCCTCTGCTAACCATGTTCATGCCTTCTTCTTTTTCCTACAGCTCCTGGGCAACGTGCTGGTTATTGT
GCTGTCTCATCATTTTGGCAAAGAATTAGCCACCATGGTCGAGGTGTCTAAGGGCGAGGAACTGATTAAG
GAGAACATGCACATGAAGCTGTACATGGAGGGCACCGTGAACAACCACCACTTCAAGTGCACATCCGAGG
GCGAAGGCAAGCCCTACGAGGGCACCCAGACCATGAGAATCAAGGTGGTCGAGGGCGGCCCTCTCCCCTT
CGCCTTCGACATCCTGGCTACCAGCTTCATGTACGGCAGCAGAACCTTCATCAACCACACCCAGGGCATC
CCCGACTTCTTTAAGCAGTCCTTCCCTGAGGGCTTCACATGGGAGAGAGTCACCACATACGAAGACGGGG
GCGTGCTGACCGCTACCCAGGACACCAGCCTCCAGGACGGCTGCCTCATCTACAACGTCAAGATCAGAGG
GGTGATTTAGGGGAGGCGTTCGGGCCACAGCGGCTTGCGGAGGGATCAAGCCTCCAGGACGGCTGCCTCA
TCTACAACGTCAAGATCAGAGGGGTGAACTTCCCATCCAACGGCCCTGTGATGCAGAAGAAAACACTCGG
CTGGGAGGCCAACACCGAGATGCTGTACCCCGCTGACGGCGGCCTGGAAGGCAGAAGCGACATGGCCCTG
AAGCTCGTGGGCGGGGGCCACCTGATCTGCAACTTCAAGACCACATACAGATCCAAGAAACCCGCTAAGA
ACCTCAAGATGCCCGGCGTCTACTATGTGGACCACAGACTGGAAAGAATCAAGGAGGCCGACAAAGAGAC
CTACGTCGAGCAGCACGAGGTGGCTGTGGCCAGATACTGCGACCTCCCTAGCAAACTGGGGCACAAACTT
AATTGAAGATCTTTTTCCCTCTGCCAAAAATTATGGGGACATCATGAAGCCCCTTGAGCATCTGACTTCT
GGCTAATAAAGGAAATTTATTTTCATTGCAATAGTGTGTTGGAATTTTTTGTGTCTCTCACTCGGAAGGA
CATATGGGAGGGCAAATCATTTAAAACATCAGAATGAGTATTTGGTTTAGAGTTTGGCAACATATGCCCA
TATGCTGGCTGCCATGAACAAAGGTTGGCTATAAAGAGGTCATCAGTATATGAAACAGCCCCCTGCTGTC
CATTCCTTATTCCATAGAAAAGCCTTGACTTGAGGTTAGATTTTTTTTATATTTTGTTTTGTGTTATTTT
TTTCTTTAACATCCCTAAAATTTTCCTTACATGTTTTACTAGCCAGATTTTTCCTCCTCTCCTGACTACT
CCCAGTCATAGCTGTCCCTCTTCTCTTATGGAGATCCCTCGACCTGCATACCGGTCAAGCTAGCGATATC
AATTAACCCTCACTAAAGGGAGACCACTCTAGTTTTCTTTCTTGCTTTTACTTTTACTTCCTTAATACTC
AAGTACAATTTTAATGGAGTACTTTTTTACTTTTACTCAAGTAAGATTCTAGCCAGATACTTTTACTTTT
AATTGAGTAAAATTTTCCCTAAGTACTTGTACTTTCACTTGAGTAAAATTTTTGAGTACTTTTTACACCT
CTGCTCGGTACCATTTAAATCTGTTCCGCTTCCTCGCTCACTGACTCGCTGCGCTCGGTCGTTCGGCTGC
GGCGAGCGGTATCAGCTCACTCAAAGGCGGTAATACGGTTATCCACAGAATCAGGGGATAACGCAGGAAA
GAACATGTGAGCAAAAGGCCAGCAAAAGGCCAGGAACCGTAAAAAGGCCGCGTTGCTGGCGTTTTTCCAT
AGGCTCCGCCCCCCTGACGAGCATCACAAAAATCGACGCTCAAGTCAGAGGTGGCGAAACCCGACAGGAC
TATAAAGATACCAGGCGTTTCCCCCTGGAAGCTCCCTCGTGCGCTCTCCTGTTCCGACCCTGCCGCTTAC
CGGATACCTGTCCGCCTTTCTCCCTTCGGGAACCGTGGCGCTTTCTCATAGCTCACGCTGTAGGTATCTC
AGTTCGGTGTAGGTCGTTCGCTCCAAGCTGGGCTGTGTGCACGAACCCCCCGTTCAGCCCGACCGCTGCG
CCTTATCCGGTAACTATCGTCTTGAGTCCAACCCGGTAAGACACGACTTATCGCCACTGGCAGCAGCCAC
TGGTAACAGGATTAGCAGAGCGAGGTATGTAGGCGGTGCTACAGAGTTCTTGAAGTGGTGGCCTAACTAC
GGCTACACTAGAAGAACAGTATTTGGTATCTGCGCTCTGCTGAAGCCAGTTACCTTCGGAAAAAGAGTTG
GTAGCTCTTGATCCGGCAAACAAACCACCGCTGGTAGCGGTGGTTTTTTTGTTTGCAAGCAGCAGATTAC
GCGCAGAAAAAAAGGATCTCAAGAAGATCCTTTGATCTTTTCTACGGGGTCTGACGCTCAGTGGAACGAA
AACTCACGTTAAGGGATTTTGGTCATGAGATTATCAAAAAGGATCTTCACCTAGATCCTTTTTGCCAGTG
TTACAACCAATTAACCAATTCTGATTAGAAAAACTCATCGAGCATCAAATGAAACTGCAATTTATTCATA
TCAGGATTATCAATACCATATTTTTGAAAAAGCCGTTTCTGTAATGAAGGAGAAAACTCACCGAGGCAGT
TCCATAGGATGGCAAGATCCTGGTATCGGTCTGCGATTCCGACTCGTCCAACATCAATACAACCTATTAA
TTTCCCCTCGTCAAAAATAAGGTTATCAAGTGAGAAATCACCATGAGTGACGACTGAATCCGGTGAGAAT
GGCAAAAGTTTATGCATTTCTTTCCAGACTTGTTCAACAGGCCAGCCATTACGCTCGTCATCAAAATCAC
TCGCATCAACCAAACCGTTATTCATTCGTGATTGCGCCTGAGCGAGACGAAATACGCGATCGCTGTTAAA
AGGACAATTACAAACAGGAATCGAATGCAACCGGCGCAGGAACACTGCCAGCGCATCAACAATATTTTCA
CCTGAATCAGGATATTCTTCTAATACCTGGAATGCTGTTTTTCCGGGGATCGCAGTGGTGAGTAACCATG
CATCATCAGGAGTACGGATAAAATGCTTGATGGTCGGAAGAGGCATAAATTCCGTCAGCCAGTTTAGTCT
GACCATCTCATCTGTAACATCATTGGCAACGCTACCTTTGCCATGTTTCAGAAACAACTCTGGCGCATCG
GGCTTCCCATACAAGCGATAGATTGTCGCACCTGATTGCCCGACATTATCGCGAGCCCATTTATACCCAT
ATAAATCAGCATCCATGTTGGAATTTAATCGCGGCCTCGACGTTTCCCGTTGAATATGGCTCATAACACC
CCTTGTATTACTGTTTATGTAAGCAGACAGTTTTATTGTTCATGATGCA
