Features (pLannotate 1.2.2; 12 found; start..end, strand, type, name):
    232..250     -  promoter       T7 promoter: promoter for bacteriophage T7 RNA polymerase
    336..639     +  enhancer       CMV enhancer: human cytomegalovirus immediate early enhancer
    641..916     +  promoter       chicken β-actin promoter: No description available
    917..1052    +  intron         hybrid intron (fragment): hybrid between chicken β-actin (CBA) and minute virus of mice (MMV) introns (Gray et al., 2011)
   1124..1164    +  intron         β-globin intron (fragment): intron from rabbit β-globin gene
   1162..1233    +  CDS            HBB (fragment): HBB_LEPEU - Experimental evidence at protein level: Swiss-Prot protein existence level 1. Involved in oxygen transport from the lung to the various peripheral tissues. From Lepus europaeus (European hare).
   1233..1615    +  CDS            TagRFP (fragment): monomeric derivative of red fluorescent protein from Entacmaea quadricolor (Merzlyak et al., 2007) mammalian codon-optimized
   1659..2036    +  CDS            TagRFP (fragment): monomeric derivative of red fluorescent protein from Entacmaea quadricolor (Merzlyak et al., 2007) mammalian codon-optimized
   2105..2160    +  polyA_signal   β-globin poly(A) signal: rabbit β-globin polyadenylation signal (Gil and Proudfoot, 1987)
   2521..2539    +  promoter       T3 promoter: promoter for bacteriophage T3 RNA polymerase
   2934..3522    -  rep_origin     ori: high-copy-number ColE1/pMB1/pBR322/pUC origin of replication
   3665..4474    -  CDS            KanR: aminoglycoside phosphotransferase; aph(3')-Ia; confers resistance to kanamycin in bacteria or G418 (Geneticin®) in eukaryotes
>Addgene plasmid #132640 | pMini-CAAGs::RFP-DR48 | addgene full sequence | sequence record 260403 | Addgene NGS Result
GCTGGATCCCAGAGGTGTAAAGTACTTGAGTAATTTTACTTGATTACTGTACTTAAGTATTATTTTTGGG
GATTTTTACTTTACTTGAGTACAATTAAAAATCAATACTTTTACTTTTACTTAATTACATTTTTTTAGAA
AAAAAAGTACTTTTTACTCCTTACAATTTTATTTACAGTCAAAAAGTACTTATTTTTTGGAGATCACTTC
ATTCTATTTTCCCTTGGTCTCCCTATAGTGAGTCGTATTAGATCCCGGGATTACTAGTTTAAACCTAGTT
ATTAATAGTAATCAATTACGGGGTCATTAGTTCATAGCCCATATATGGAGTTCCGCGTTACATAACTTAC
GGTAAATGGCCCGCCTGGCTGACCGCCCAACGACCCCCGCCCATTGACGTCAATAATGACGTATGTTCCC
ATAGTAACGCCAATAGGGACTTTCCATTGACGTCAATGGGTGGAGTATTTACGGTAAACTGCCCACTTGG
CAGTACATCAAGTGTATCATATGCCAAGTACGCCCCCTATTGACGTCAATGACGGTAAATGGCCCGCCTG
GCATTATGCCCAGTACATGACCTTATGGGACTTTCCTACTTGGCAGTACATCTACGTATTAGTCATCGCT
ATTACCATGGTCGAGGTGAGCCCCACGTTCTGCTTCACTCTCCCCATCTCCCCCCCCTCCCCACCCCCAA
TTTTGTATTTATTTATTTTTTAATTATTTTGTGCAGCGATGGGGGCGGGGGGGGGGGGGGSGCGCGCCRG
GGGGGGGGGGGGGGGGGGGGGGGSGGGGSGGGGSGRGGCGGAGAGGTGCGGCGGCAGCCAATCAGAGCGG
CGCGCTCCGAAAGTTTCCTTTTATGGCGAGGCGGCGGCGGCGGCGGCCCTATAAAAAGCGAAGCGCGCGG
CGGGCGGGAGTCGCTGCGCGCTGCCTTCGCCCCGTGCCCCGCTCCGCCGCCGCCTCGCGCCGCCCGCCCC
GGCTCTGACTGACCGCGTTACTCCCACAGGTGAGCGGGCGGGACGGCCCTTCTCCTCCGGGCTGTAATTA
GCGCTTGGTTTAATGACGGCTTGTTTCTTTTCTGTGGCTGCGTGAAAGCCTTGAGGGGCTCCGGGAGCTA
GAGCCTCTGCTAACCATGTTCATGCCTTCTTCTTTTTCCTACAGCTCCTGGGCAACGTGCTGGTTATTGT
GCTGTCTCATCATTTTGGCAAAGAATTAGCCACCATGGTCGAGGTGTCTAAGGGCGAGGAACTGATTAAG
GAGAACATGCACATGAAGCTGTACATGGAGGGCACCGTGAACAACCACCACTTCAAGTGCACATCCGAGG
GCGAAGGCAAGCCCTACGAGGGCACCCAGACCATGAGAATCAAGGTGGTCGAGGGCGGCCCTCTCCCCTT
CGCCTTCGACATCCTGGCTACCAGCTTCATGTACGGCAGCAGAACCTTCATCAACCACACCCAGGGCATC
CCCGACTTCTTTAAGCAGTCCTTCCCTGAGGGCTTCACATGGGAGAGAGTCACCACATACGAAGACGGGG
GCGTGCTGACCGCTACCCAGGACACCAGCCTCCAGGACGGCTGCCTCATCTACAACGTCAAGATCAGAGG
GGTGATTTAGGGGAGGCGTTCGGGCCACAGCGGCTTGCGGAGGGATCAAGCCTCCAGGACGGCTGCCTCA
TCTACAACGTCAAGATCAGAGGGGTGAACTTCCCATCCAACGGCCCTGTGATGCAGAAGAAAACACTCGG
CTGGGAGGCCAACACCGAGATGCTGTACCCCGCTGACGGCGGCCTGGAAGGCAGAAGCGACATGGCCCTG
AAGCTCGTGGGCGGGGGCCACCTGATCTGCAACTTCAAGACCACATACAGATCCAAGAAACCCGCTAAGA
ACCTCAAGATGCCCGGCGTCTACTATGTGGACCACAGACTGGAAAGAATCAAGGAGGCCGACAAAGAGAC
CTACGTCGAGCAGCACGAGGTGGCTGTGGCCAGATACTGCGACCTCCCTAGCAAACTGGGGCACAAACTT
AATTGAAGATCTTTTTCCCTCTGCCAAAAATTATGGGGACATCATGAAGCCCCTTGAGCATCTGACTTCT
GGCTAATAAAGGAAATTTATTTTCATTGCAATAGTGTGTTGGAATTTTTTGTGTCTCTCACTCGGAAGGA
CATATGGGAGGGCAAATCATTTAAAACATCAGAATGAGTATTTGGTTTAGAGTTTGGCAACATATGCCCA
TATGCTGGCTGCCATGAACAAAGGTTGGCTATAAAGAGGTCATCAGTATATGAAACAGCCCCCTGCTGTC
CATTCCTTATTCCATAGAAAAGCCTTGACTTGAGGTTAGATTTTTTTTATATTTTGTTTTGTGTTATTTT
TTTCTTTAACATCCCTAAAATTTTCCTTACATGTTTTACTAGCCAGATTTTTCCTCCTCTCCTGACTACT
CCCAGTCATAGCTGTCCCTCTTCTCTTATGGAGATCCCTCGACCTGCATACCGGTCAAGCTAGCGATATC
AATTAACCCTCACTAAAGGGAGACCACTCTAGTTTTCTTTCTTGCTTTTACTTTTACTTCCTTAATACTC
AAGTACAATTTTAATGGAGTACTTTTTTACTTTTACTCAAGTAAGATTCTAGCCAGATACTTTTACTTTT
AATTGAGTAAAATTTTCCCTAAGTACTTGTACTTTCACTTGAGTAAAATTTTTGAGTACTTTTTACACCT
CTGCTCGGTACCATTTAAATCTGTTCCGCTTCCTCGCTCACTGACTCGCTGCGCTCGGTCGTTCGGCTGC
GGCGAGCGGTATCAGCTCACTCAAAGGCGGTAATACGGTTATCCACAGAATCAGGGGATAACGCAGGAAA
GAACATGTGAGCAAAAGGCCAGCAAAAGGCCAGGAACCGTAAAAAGGCCGCGTTGCTGGCGTTTTTCCAT
AGGCTCCGCCCCCCTGACGAGCATCACAAAAATCGACGCTCAAGTCAGAGGTGGCGAAACCCGACAGGAC
TATAAAGATACCAGGCGTTTCCCCCTGGAAGCTCCCTCGTGCGCTCTCCTGTTCCGACCCTGCCGCTTAC
CGGATACCTGTCCGCCTTTCTCCCTTCGGGAACCGTGGCGCTTTCTCATAGCTCACGCTGTAGGTATCTC
AGTTCGGTGTAGGTCGTTCGCTCCAAGCTGGGCTGTGTGCACGAACCCCCCGTTCAGCCCGACCGCTGCG
CCTTATCCGGTAACTATCGTCTTGAGTCCAACCCGGTAAGACACGACTTATCGCCACTGGCAGCAGCCAC
TGGTAACAGGATTAGCAGAGCGAGGTATGTAGGCGGTGCTACAGAGTTCTTGAAGTGGTGGCCTAACTAC
GGCTACACTAGAAGAACAGTATTTGGTATCTGCGCTCTGCTGAAGCCAGTTACCTTCGGAAAAAGAGTTG
GTAGCTCTTGATCCGGCAAACAAACCACCGCTGGTAGCGGTGGTTTTTTTGTTTGCAAGCAGCAGATTAC
GCGCAGAAAAAAAGGATCTCAAGAAGATCCTTTGATCTTTTCTACGGGGTCTGACGCTCAGTGGAACGAA
AACTCACGTTAAGGGATTTTGGTCATGAGATTATCAAAAAGGATCTTCACCTAGATCCTTTTTGCCAGTG
TTACAACCAATTAACCAATTCTGATTAGAAAAACTCATCGAGCATCAAATGAAACTGCAATTTATTCATA
TCAGGATTATCAATACCATATTTTTGAAAAAGCCGTTTCTGTAATGAAGGAGAAAACTCACCGAGGCAGT
TCCATAGGATGGCAAGATCCTGGTATCGGTCTGCGATTCCGACTCGTCCAACATCAATACAACCTATTAA
TTTCCCCTCGTCAAAAATAAGGTTATCAAGTGAGAAATCACCATGAGTGACGACTGAATCCGGTGAGAAT
GGCAAAAGTTTATGCATTTCTTTCCAGACTTGTTCAACAGGCCAGCCATTACGCTCGTCATCAAAATCAC
TCGCATCAACCAAACCGTTATTCATTCGTGATTGCGCCTGAGCGAGACGAAATACGCGATCGCTGTTAAA
AGGACAATTACAAACAGGAATCGAATGCAACCGGCGCAGGAACACTGCCAGCGCATCAACAATATTTTCA
CCTGAATCAGGATATTCTTCTAATACCTGGAATGCTGTTTTTCCGGGGATCGCAGTGGTGAGTAACCATG
CATCATCAGGAGTACGGATAAAATGCTTGATGGTCGGAAGAGGCATAAATTCCGTCAGCCAGTTTAGTCT
GACCATCTCATCTGTAACATCATTGGCAACGCTACCTTTGCCATGTTTCAGAAACAACTCTGGCGCATCG
GGCTTCCCATACAAGCGATAGATTGTCGCACCTGATTGCCCGACATTATCGCGAGCCCATTTATACCCAT
ATAAATCAGCATCCATGTTGGAATTTAATCGCGGCCTCGACGTTTCCCGTTGAATATGGCTCATAACACC
CCTTGTATTACTGTTTATGTAAGCAGACAGTTTTATTGTTCATGATGCA
